Addgene plasmid #81627: pDONR223_IDH2_p.I139F
Purpose: Gateway Donor vector containing IDH2 , part of the Target Accelerator Plasmid Collection.
Depositing lab: Jesse Boehm & William Hahn & David Root. Depositing organization: Broad Institute. Publication: Systematic Functional Interrogation of Rare Cancer Variants Identifies Oncogenic Alleles. Kim E, Ilic N, Shrestha Y, Zou L, Kamburov A, Zhu C, Yang X, Lubonja R, Tran N, Nguyen C, Lawrence MS, Piccioni F, Bagul M, Doench JG, Chouinard CR, Wu X, Hogstrom L, Natoli T, Tamayo P, Horn H, Corsello SM, Lage K, Root DE, Subramanian A, Golub TR, Getz G, Boehm JS, Hahn WC. Cancer Discov. 2016 Jul;6(7):714-26. doi: 10.1158/2159-8290.CD-16-0160. Epub 2016 May 4. PubMed 27147599.
Backbone
  Vector backbone: pDONR223
  Backbone manufacturer: Invitrogen
  Backbone size w/o insert (bp): 2790
  Vector type: Gateway Entry vector
Growth in bacteria
  Bacterial resistance: Spectinomycin, 50 μg/mL
  Growth temperature: 37°C
  Growth strain: DH5alpha
  Copy number: High Copy
Gene/Insert
  Gene/Insert name: IDH2
  Species: H. sapiens (human)
  Mutation: I139F
  GenBank ID: NM_002168.3
  Entrez Gene: IDH2 (a.k.a. D2HGA2, ICD-M, IDH, IDH-2, IDHM, IDP, IDPM, mNADP-IDH)
  Promoter: None
  Cloning method: Gateway Cloning
  Sequencing primers: 5′ M13pUC-fwd; 3′ M13-Rev
Terms and licenses: Academic/Nonprofit Terms; Industry Terms: Not Available to Industry
Depositor comments: Open state: NO stop codon immediately follows insert
How to cite: pDONR223_IDH2_p.I139F was a gift from Jesse Boehm & William Hahn & David Root (Addgene plasmid # 81627 ; http://n2t.net/addgene:81627 ; RRID:Addgene_81627)
