[The description below was written by a language model from this plasmid's Addgene catalogue record and pLannotate feature annotations shown in this document.]
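Description:
pDONR223_IDH2_p.I139F is a Gateway entry clone built on the Invitrogen pDONR223 backbone and carrying the human IDH2 open reading frame (mitochondrial NADP-dependent isocitrate dehydrogenase, referenced to NM_002168.3) with an I139F missense substitution. It belongs to the Target Accelerator Plasmid Collection, a set of cancer-associated variant alleles assembled for systematic functional testing. The sequenced plasmid is 4,149 nt. It replicates in E. coli from a high-copy ColE1/pUC-type origin and is selected with spectinomycin through the aadA (SmR) aminoglycoside adenylyltransferase gene. An integron Pc promoter fragment and a short gentamicin-resistance gene remnant lie upstream of aadA. Other annotated backbone remnants include small lacZα and lacI fragments and the rrnB T1 and T2 transcription terminators, which help insulate the cloning region from read-through transcription.

The IDH2 coding sequence sits between two attL recombination sites. The automated annotation labels the upstream site attL3 and the downstream site attL2, whereas a pDONR223 entry clone would conventionally be described as attL1/attL2 flanked. These sites allow the ORF to be moved by an LR Clonase reaction into any compatible destination vector. The record lists no promoter for the insert, so the plasmid is a shuttle and archive clone, not an expression construct. The only nearby promoter is a T7 promoter beyond the attL2 site, annotated on the strand opposite the ORF. The clone is in the "open" configuration, with no stop codon immediately after the insert, so the ORF can be fused in frame to C-terminal tags supplied by the destination vector. Its typical use is to generate expression constructs for comparing this rare IDH2 variant with wild-type or known oncogenic alleles.
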