Features (pLannotate 1.2.2; 12 found; start..end, strand, type, name):
     38..74      -  CDS            lacZα (fragment): LacZα fragment of β-galactosidase; lacZ fragment
     91..186     +  protein_bind   attL3: mutant version of attL; recombination site for the Gateway® LR reaction LR Clonase™
    192..1547    +  CDS            IDH2: IDHP_HUMAN - Experimental evidence at protein level: Swiss-Prot protein existence level 1. Plays a role in intermediary metabolism and energy production. It may tightly associate or interact with the pyruvate dehydrogenase complex. From Homo sapiens (Human).
   1549..1648    -  protein_bind   attL2: mutant version of attL; recombination site for the Gateway® LR reaction LR Clonase™
   1666..1684    -  promoter       T7 promoter: promoter for bacteriophage T7 RNA polymerase
   1874..1897    +  promoter       Pc promoter (fragment): intI1 (promoter lies within the coding sequence); class 1 integron promoter
   2073..2129    +  CDS            GmR (fragment): gentamycin acetyltransferase; aacC1; confers resistance to gentamycin
   2136..2927    +  CDS            SmR: aminoglycoside adenylyltransferase (Murphy, 1985); aadA; confers resistance to spectinomycin and streptomycin
   3020..3608    +  rep_origin     ori: high-copy-number ColE1/pMB1/pBR322/pUC origin of replication
   3791..3883    +  CDS            lacI (fragment): lac repressor; lacI; The lac repressor binds to the lac operator to inhibit transcription in E. coli. This inhibition can be relieved by adding lactose or isopropyl-β-D-thiogalactopyranoside (IPTG).
   3938..3965    -  terminator     rrnB T2 terminator: transcription terminator T2 from the E. coli rrnB gene
   4097..4140    +  terminator     rrnB T1 terminator: Escherichia coli rrnB; transcription terminator T1 from the E. coli rrnB gene
>Addgene plasmid #81627 | pDONR223_IDH2_p.I139F | addgene full sequence | sequence record 167427 | Addgene NGS Result
GGCAGTTCCCTACTCTCGCGTTAACGCTAGCATGGATGTTTTCCCAGTCACGACGTTGTAAAACGACGGC
CAGTCTTAAGCTCGGGCCCCAAATAATGATTTTATTTTGACTGATAGTGACCTGTTCGTTGCAACAAATT
GATGAGCAATGCTTTTTTATAATGCCAACTTTGTACAAAAAAGTTGGCACCATGGCCGGCTACCTGCGGG
TCGTGCGCTCGCTCTGCAGAGCCTCAGGCTCGCGGCCGGCCTGGGCGCCGGCGGCCCTGACAGCCCCCAC
CTCGCAAGAGCAGCCGCGGCGCCACTATGCCGACAAAAGGATCAAGGTGGCGAAGCCCGTGGTGGAGATG
GATGGTGATGAGATGACCCGTATTATCTGGCAGTTCATCAAGGAGAAGCTCATCCTGCCCCACGTGGACA
TCCAGCTAAAGTATTTTGACCTCGGGCTCCCAAACCGTGACCAGACTGATGACCAGGTCACCATTGACTC
TGCACTGGCCACCCAGAAGTACAGTGTGGCTGTCAAGTGTGCCACCATCACCCCTGATGAGGCCCGTGTG
GAAGAGTTCAAGCTGAAGAAGATGTGGAAAAGTCCCAATGGAACTTTCCGGAACATCCTGGGGGGGACTG
TCTTCCGGGAGCCCATCATCTGCAAAAACATCCCACGCCTAGTCCCTGGCTGGACCAAGCCCATCACCAT
TGGCAGGCACGCCCATGGCGACCAGTACAAGGCCACAGACTTTGTGGCAGACCGGGCCGGCACTTTCAAA
ATGGTCTTCACCCCAAAAGATGGCAGTGGTGTCAAGGAGTGGGAAGTGTACAACTTCCCCGCAGGCGGCG
TGGGCATGGGCATGTACAACACCGACGAGTCCATCTCAGGTTTTGCGCACAGCTGCTTCCAGTATGCCAT
CCAGAAGAAATGGCCGCTGTACATGAGCACCAAGAACACCATACTGAAAGCCTACGATGGGCGTTTCAAG
GACATCTTCCAGGAGATCTTTGACAAGCACTATAAGACCGACTTCGACAAGAATAAGATCTGGTATGAGC
ACCGGCTCATTGATGACATGGTGGCTCAGGTCCTCAAGTCTTCGGGTGGCTTTGTGTGGGCCTGCAAGAA
CTATGACGGAGATGTGCAGTCAGACATCCTGGCCCAGGGCTTTGGCTCCCTTGGCCTGATGACGTCCGTC
CTGGTCTGCCCTGATGGGAAGACGATTGAGGCTGAGGCCGCTCATGGGACCGTCACCCGCCACTATCGGG
AGCACCAGAAGGGCCGGCCCACCAGCACCAACCCCATCGCCAGCATCTTTGCCTGGACACGTGGCCTGGA
GCACCGGGGGAAGCTGGATGGGAACCAAGACCTCATCAGGTTTGCCCAGATGCTGGAGAAGGTGTGCGTG
GAGACGGTGGAGAGTGGAGCCATGACCAAGGACCTGGCGGGCTGCATTCACGGCCTCAGCAATGTGAAGC
TGAACGAGCACTTCCTGAACACCACGGACTTCCTCGACACCATCAAGAGCAACCTGGACAGAGCCCTGGG
CAGGCAGTACCCAACTTTCTTGTACAAAGTTGGCATTATAAGAAAGCATTGCTTATCAATTTGTTGCAAC
GAACAGGTCACTATCAGTCAAAATAAAATCATTATTTGCCATCCAGCTGATATCCCCTATAGTGAGTCGT
ATTACATGGTCATAGCTGTTTCCTGGCAGCTCTGGCCCGTGTCTCAAAATCTCTGATGTTACATTGCACA
AGATAAAAATATATCATCATGCCTCCTCTAGACCAGCCAGGACAGAAATGCCTCGACTTCGCTGCTACCC
AAGGTTGCCGGGTGACGCACACCGTGGAAACGGATGAAGGCACGAACCCAGTGGACATAAGCCTGTTCGG
TTCGTAAGCTGTAATGCAAGTAGCGTATGCGCTCACGCAACTGGTCCAGAACCTTGACCGAACGCAGCGG
TGGTAACGGCGCAGTGGCGGTTTTCATGGCTTGTTATGACTGTTTTTTTGGGGTACAGTCTATGCCTCGG
GCATCCAAGCAGCAAGCGCGTTACGCCGTGGGTCGATGTTTGATGTTATGGAGCAGCAACGATGTTACGC
AGCAGGGCAGTCGCCCTAAAACAAAGTTAAACATTATGAGGGAAGCGGTGATCGCCGAAGTATCGACTCA
ACTATCAGAGGTAGTTGGCGTCATCGAGCGCCATCTCGAACCGACGTTGCTGGCCGTACATTTGTACGGC
TCCGCAGTGGATGGCGGCCTGAAGCCACACAGTGATATTGATTTGCTGGTTACGGTGACCGTAAGGCTTG
ATGAAACAACGCGGCGAGCTTTGATCAACGACCTTTTGGAAACTTCGGCTTCCCCTGGAGAGAGCGAGAT
TCTCCGCGCTGTAGAAGTCACCATTGTTGTGCACGACGACATCATTCCGTGGCGTTATCCAGCTAAGCGC
GAACTGCAATTTGGAGAATGGCAGCGCAATGACATTCTTGCAGGTATCTTCGAGCCAGCCACGATCGACA
TTGATCTGGCTATCTTGCTGACAAAAGCAAGAGAACATAGCGTTGCCTTGGTAGGTCCAGCGGCGGAGGA
ACTCTTTGATCCGGTTCCTGAACAGGATCTATTTGAGGCGCTAAATGAAACCTTAACGCTATGGAACTCG
CCGCCCGACTGGGCTGGCGATGAGCGAAATGTAGTGCTTACGTTGTCCCGCATTTGGTACAGCGCAGTAA
CCGGCAAAATCGCGCCGAAGGATGTCGCTGCCGACTGGGCAATGGAGCGCCTGCCGGCCCAGTATCAGCC
CGTCATACTTGAAGCTAGACAGGCTTATCTTGGACAAGAAGAAGATCGCTTGGCCTCGCGCGCAGATCAG
TTGGAAGAATTTGTCCACTACGTGAAAGGCGAGATCACCAAGGTAGTCGGCAAATAACCCTCGAGCCACC
CATGACCAAAATCCCTTAACGTGAGTTACGCGTCGTTCCACTGAGCGTCAGACCCCGTAGAAAAGATCAA
AGGATCTTCTTGAGATCCTTTTTTTCTGCGCGTAATCTGCTGCTTGCAAACAAAAAAACCACCGCTACCA
GCGGTGGTTTGTTTGCCGGATCAAGAGCTACCAACTCTTTTTCCGAAGGTAACTGGCTTCAGCAGAGCGC
AGATACCAAATACTGTTCTTCTAGTGTAGCCGTAGTTAGGCCACCACTTCAAGAACTCTGTAGCACCGCC
TACATACCTCGCTCTGCTAATCCTGTTACCAGTGGCTGCTGCCAGTGGCGATAAGTCGTGTCTTACCGGG
TTGGACTCAAGACGATAGTTACCGGATAAGGCGCAGCGGTCGGGCTGAACGGGGGGTTCGTGCACACAGC
CCAGCTTGGAGCGAACGACCTACACCGAACTGAGATACCTACAGCGTGAGCTATGAGAAAGCGCCACGCT
TCCCGAAGGGAGAAAGGCGGACAGGTATCCGGTAAGCGGCAGGGTCGGAACAGGAGAGCGCACGAGGGAG
CTTCCAGGGGGAAACGCCTGGTATCTTTATAGTCCTGTCGGGTTTCGCCACCTCTGACTTGAGCGTCGAT
TTTTGTGATGCTCGTCAGGGGGGCGGAGCCTATGGAAAAACGCCAGCAACGCGGCCTTTTTACGGTTCCT
GGCCTTTTGCTGGCCTTTTGCTCACATGTTCTTTCCTGCGTTATCCCCTGATTCTGTGGATAACCGTATT
ACCGCCTTTGAGTGAGCTGATACCGCTCGCCGCAGCCGAACGACCGAGCGCAGCGAGTCAGTGAGCGAGG
AAGCGGAAGAGCGCCCAATACGCAAACCGCCTCTCCCCGCGCGTTGGCCGATTCATTAATGCAGCTGGCA
CGACAGGTTTCCCGACTGGAAAGCGGGCAGTGAGCGCAACGCAATTAATACGCGTACCGCTAGCCAGGAA
GAGTTTGTAGAAACGCAAAAAGGCCATCCGTCAGGATGGCCTTCTGCTTAGTTTGATGCCTGGCAGTTTA
TGGCGGGCGTCCTGCCCGCCACCCTCCGGGCCGTTGCTTCACAACGTTCAAATCCGCTCCCGGCGGATTT
GTCCTACTCAGGAGAGCGTTCACCGACAAACAACAGATAAAACGAAAGGCCCAGTCTTCCGACTGAGCCT
TTCGTTTTATTTGATGCCT
