>Addgene plasmid #81627 | pDONR223_IDH2_p.I139F | depositor partial sequence | sequence record 154946 | Insert sequence
ATGGCCGGCTACCTGCGGGTCGTGCGCTCGCTCTGCAGAGCCTCAGGCTCGCGGCCGGCCTGGGCGCCGG
CGGCCCTGACAGCCCCCACCTCGCAAGAGCAGCCGCGGCGCCACTATGCCGACAAAAGGATCAAGGTGGC
GAAGCCCGTGGTGGAGATGGATGGTGATGAGATGACCCGTATTATCTGGCAGTTCATCAAGGAGAAGCTC
ATCCTGCCCCACGTGGACATCCAGCTAAAGTATTTTGACCTCGGGCTCCCAAACCGTGACCAGACTGATG
ACCAGGTCACCATTGACTCTGCACTGGCCACCCAGAAGTACAGTGTGGCTGTCAAGTGTGCCACCATCAC
CCCTGATGAGGCCCGTGTGGAAGAGTTCAAGCTGAAGAAGATGTGGAAAAGTCCCAATGGAACTTTCCGG
AACATCCTGGGGGGGACTGTCTTCCGGGAGCCCATCATCTGCAAAAACATCCCACGCCTAGTCCCTGGCT
GGACCAAGCCCATCACCATTGGCAGGCACGCCCATGGCGACCAGTACAAGGCCACAGACTTTGTGGCAGA
CCGGGCCGGCACTTTCAAAATGGTCTTCACCCCAAAAGATGGCAGTGGTGTCAAGGAGTGGGAAGTGTAC
AACTTCCCCGCAGGCGGCGTGGGCATGGGCATGTACAACACCGACGAGTCCATCTCAGGTTTTGCGCACA
GCTGCTTCCAGTATGCCATCCAGAAGAAATGGCCGCTGTACATGAGCACCAAGAACACCATACTGAAAGC
CTACGATGGGCGTTTCAAGGACATCTTCCAGGAGATCTTTGACAAGCACTATAAGACCGACTTCGACAAG
AATAAGATCTGGTATGAGCACCGGCTCATTGATGACATGGTGGCTCAGGTCCTCAAGTCTTCGGGTGGCT
TTGTGTGGGCCTGCAAGAACTATGACGGAGATGTGCAGTCAGACATCCTGGCCCAGGGCTTTGGCTCCCT
TGGCCTGATGACGTCCGTCCTGGTCTGCCCTGATGGGAAGACGATTGAGGCTGAGGCCGCTCATGGGACC
GTCACCCGCCACTATCGGGAGCACCAGAAGGGCCGGCCCACCAGCACCAACCCCATCGCCAGCATCTTTG
CCTGGACACGTGGCCTGGAGCACCGGGGGAAGCTGGATGGGAACCAAGACCTCATCAGGTTTGCCCAGAT
GCTGGAGAAGGTGTGCGTGGAGACGGTGGAGAGTGGAGCCATGACCAAGGACCTGGCGGGCTGCATTCAC
GGCCTCAGCAATGTGAAGCTGAACGAGCACTTCCTGAACACCACGGACTTCCTCGACACCATCAAGAGCA
ACCTGGACAGAGCCCTGGGCAGGCAG
